>Addgene plasmid #23428 | pDONR223-CHKA | depositor partial sequence | sequence record 10936 | Author sequence, M13pUC-fwd
GGATTTTATTTTGACTGATAGTGACCTGTTCGTTGCAACAAATTGATGAGCAATGCTTTTTTATAATGCC
AACTTTGTACAAAAAAGTTGGCACCATGAAAACCAAATTCTGCACCGGGGGCGAGGACGAGTTCCACATC
AGTGTCATCAGAGGCGGCCTTAGCAACATGCTGTTCCAGTGCTCCCTACCTGACACCACAGCCACCCTTG
GTGATGAGCCTCGGAAAGTGCTCCTGCGGCTGTATGGAGCGATTTTGCAGATGAGGTCCTGTAATAAAGA
GGGATCCGAACAAGCTCAGAAAGAAAATGAATTTCAAGGGGCTGAGGCCATGGTTCTGGAGAGCGTTATG
TTTGCCATTCTCGCAGAGAGGTCACTTGGGCCAAAACTCTATGGCATCTTTCCCCAAGGCCGACTGGAGC
AGTTCATCCCGAGCCGGCGATTAGATACTGAAGAATTAAGTTTGCCAGATATTTCTGCAGAAATCGCCGA
GAAAATGGCTACATTTCATGGTATGAAAATGCCATTCAATAAGGAACCAAAATGGCTTTTTGGCACAATG
GAAAAGTATCTAAAGGAAGTGCTGAGAATTAAATTTACTGAGGAATCCAGAATTAAAAAGCTCCACAAAT
TGCTCAGTTACAATCTGCCCTTGGAACTGGAAAACCTGAGATCATTGCTTGAATCTACTCCATCTCCAGT
TGTATTTTGTCATAATGACTGTCAAGAAGTAATATCTTGTTGCTGGAAAGCCGAGAGAATTCTGAAAAAC
AGAAACTGATGCTCATTGATTTCGAATACAGCAGTTACATTTACAGGGATTCGACATTGGAAATCACTTC
TGTGAGTGGATGTATGATTATAGCTATGAAAAATACCCTTTTTTCAGAGCAAACATCCC
