>Addgene plasmid #23428 | pDONR223-CHKA | addgene partial sequence | sequence record 29179 | 23428 with M13pUC-fwd
TAATGATTTTATTTTGACTGATAGTGACCTGTTCGTTGCAACAAATTGATGAGCAATGCTTTTTTATAAT
GCCAACTTTGTACAAAAAAGTTGGCACCATGAAAACCAAATTCTGCACCGGGGGCGAGGACGAGTTCCAC
ATCAGTGTCATCAGAGGCGGCCTTAGCAACATGCTGTTCCAGTGCTCCCTACCTGACACCACAGCCACCC
TTGGTGATGAGCCTCGGAAAGTGCTCCTGCGGCTGTATGGAGCGATTTTGCAGATGAGGTCCTGTAATAA
AGAGGGATCCGAACAAGCTCAGAAAGAAAATGAATTTCAAGGGGCTGAGGCCATGGTTCTGGAGAGCGTT
ATGTTTGCCATTCTCGCAGAGAGGTCACTTGGGCCAAAACTCTATGGCATCTTTCCCCAAGGCCGACTGG
AGCAGTTCATCCCGAGCCGGCGATTAGATACTGAAGAATTAAGTTTGCCAGATATTTCTGCAGAAATCGC
CGAGAAAATGGCTACATTTCATGGTATGAAAATGCCATTCAATAAGGAACCAAAATGGCTTTTTGGCACA
ATGGAAAAGTATCTAAAGGAAGTGCTGAGAATTAAATTTACTGAGGAATCCAGAATTAAAAAGCTCCACA
AATTGCTCAGTTACAATCTGCCCTTGGAACTGGAAAACCTGAGATCA
