>Addgene plasmid #23428 | pDONR223-CHKA | depositor partial sequence | sequence record 46543 | Author sequence, M13-rev
ATAATCAGCTGGGATGGCAATAATGATTTTATTTTGACTGATAGTGACCTGTTCGTTGCAACAAATTGAT
AAGCAATGCTTTCTTATAATGCCAACTTTGTACAAGAAAGTTGGCAACACCCCAAGCTTCCTCTTCTGGT
GGAAATAGGCATCAAACCTTGCTTGGGCGTAGTCCATGTACCCAAATTCAATAGATGAAATCTTGGCTTG
TACAATGGACCACAGTCCCCAGAGGAAATGAGATGCAAGGGCAAACCTATTAACTTCAAGCAACATTTCT
TCTTTTATAATGGATTTTTCTTCAGTACTGAGGTTTTCAAAGTCATTTTGGAATGCAGGCAAGTAACTGG
AAATAAAATGGAGCTGTTGTTTCTTGGTGGGATACTTCCGGATGTTTGCTCTGAAAAAAGGGTATTTTTC
ATAGCTATAATCATACATCCACTCACAGAAGTGATTTCCAATGTCGAATCCCCTGTAATTGTAACTGCTG
TATTCGAAATCAATGAGCATCAGTTTCTGTTTTTCAGAATTCTCTCGGCCTTCCAGCAACAAGATATTAC
CTTCTTGACAGTCATTATGACAAAATACAACTGGAGATGGAGTAGATTCAAGCAATGATCTCAGGTTTTC
CAGTTCCAAGGGCAGATTGTAACTGAGCAATTTGTGGAGCTTTTTAATTCTGGATTCCTCAGTAAATTTA
ATTCTCAGCACTTCCTTTAGATACTTTTCCATTGTGCCAAAAAGCCATTTTGGT
