[The description below was written by a language model from this plasmid's Addgene catalogue record.]
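Description:
pDONR223-CHKA is a Gateway entry-type clone built on the Invitrogen pDONR223 donor backbone (about 5 kb without insert). It carries the open reading frame of human CHKA, which encodes choline kinase alpha, as an insert of roughly 1.1 kb introduced by Gateway recombination. The plasmid is maintained at high copy in standard E. coli cloning strains and selected with spectinomycin. The record contains no feature table, so the origin of replication and the exact recombination sites flanking the insert are not itemised. In a recombined pDONR clone the ORF is normally bracketed by attL sites, and the listed M13 forward and reverse sequencing primers read in from the backbone on either side.

The ORF has been cloned without a stop codon. This "open" configuration lets the coding sequence be transferred by recombination into a destination vector that supplies a C-terminal epitope tag of choice and a downstream stop codon in frame. The donor backbone is a shuttle and storage vector, and the record lists no promoter for eukaryotic expression. The depositor explicitly warns against using it directly for transfection. Expression in mammalian cells is meant to follow transfer into a suitable destination vector, and the depositor points to a companion set of four lentiviral destination vectors (pLX301 to pLX304), available separately, for this purpose. The clone belongs to an ORF collection distributed as a kit. The associated publication examined resistance to RAF inhibition through reactivation of the MAP kinase pathway, which fits use of these clones in gain-of-function expression screens.
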