Addgene plasmid #23428: pDONR223-CHKA
Depositing lab: William Hahn & David Root. Depositing organization: Dana-Farber Cancer Institute. Publication: COT drives resistance to RAF inhibition through MAP kinase pathway reactivation. Johannessen CM, Boehm JS, Kim SY, Thomas SR, Wardwell L, Johnson LA, Emery CM, Stransky N, Cogdill AP, Barretina J, Caponigro G, Hieronymus H, Murray RR, Salehi-Ashtiani K, Hill DE, Vidal M, Zhao JJ, Yang X, Alkan O, Kim S, Harris JL, Wilson CJ, Myer VE, Finan PM, Root DE, Roberts TM, Golub T, Flaherty KT, Dummer R, Weber BL, Sellers WR, Schlegel R, Wargo JA, Hahn WC, Garraway LA. Nature. 2010 Dec 16;468(7326):968-72. doi: 10.1038/nature09627 PubMed 21107320.
Backbone
  Vector backbone: pDONR223
  Backbone manufacturer: Invitrogen
  Backbone size w/o insert (bp): 5005
  Vector type: Gateway Donor vector
Growth in bacteria
  Bacterial resistance: Spectinomycin, 50 μg/mL
  Growth temperature: 37°C
  Growth strain: DH5alpha
  Copy number: High Copy
Gene/Insert
  Gene/Insert name: CHKA (alt name: choline kinase alpha)
  Species: H. sapiens (human)
  Insert size (bp): 1081
  Entrez Gene: CHKA (a.k.a. CHK, CK, CKI, EK, NEDMIMS)
  Cloning method: Gateway Cloning
  Sequencing primers: 5′ M13pUC-fwd; 3′ M13rev
Terms and licenses: Academic/Nonprofit Terms; Industry Terms: Not Available to Industry
Depositor comments: The ORF has no Stop codon. This design enables easy recombination into a destination vector to add an epitope tag of choice and Stop codon to the ORF. Do NOT use this plasmid directly for transfections. A set of 4 custom lentiviral vectors is available ( pLX301 (http://www.addgene.org/25895/) , pLX302 (http://www.addgene.org/25896/) , pLX303 (http://www.addgene.org/25897/) , pLX304 (http://www.addgene.org/25890/) ) to be used to express these ORFs in mammalian cells. These plasmids are not included in the kit and must be ordered separately.
How to cite: pDONR223-CHKA was a gift from William Hahn & David Root (Addgene plasmid # 23428 ; http://n2t.net/addgene:23428 ; RRID:Addgene_23428)
